>Addgene plasmid #197885 | pAAV-CAGGS-Flex/3'USS-GFP(ATG mut) | depositor full sequence | sequence record 383027 | pAAV-CAGGS-Flex/3'USS-GFP(ATG mut) sequence 7446 bps
CCTGCAGGCAGCTGCGCGCTCGCTCGCTCACTGAGGCCGCCCGGGCGTCGGGCGACCTTTGGTCGCCCGG
CCTCAGTGAGCGAGCGAGCGCGCAGAGAGGGAGTGGCCAACTCCATCACTAGGGGTTCCTGCGGCCGCAC
GCGTCGACATTGATTATTGACTAGTTATTAATAGTAATCAATTACGGGGTCATTAGTTCATAGCCCATAT
ATGGAGTTCCGCGTTACATAACTTACGGTAAATGGCCCGCCTGGCTGACCGCCCAACGACCCCCGCCCAT
TGACGTCAATAATGACGTATGTTCCCATAGTAACGCCAATAGGGACTTTCCATTGACGTCAATGGGTGGA
GTATTTACGGTAAACTGCCCACTTGGCAGTACATCAAGTGTATCATATGCCAAGTACGCCCCCTATTGAC
GTCAATGACGGTAAATGGCCCGCCTGGCATTATGCCCAGTACATGACCTTATGGGACTTTCCTACTTGGC
AGTACATCTACGTATTAGTCATCGCTATTACCATGGTCGAGGTGAGCCCCACGTTCTGCTTCACTCTCCC
CATCTCCCCCCCCTCCCCACCCCCAATTTTGTATTTATTTATTTTTTAATTATTTTGTGCAGCGATGGGG
GCGGGGGGGGGGGGGGGGCGCGCGCCAGGCGGGGCGGGGCGGGGCGAGGGGCGGGGCGGGGCGAGGCGGA
GAGGTGCGGCGGCAGCCAATCAGAGCGGCGCGCTCCGAAAGTTTCCTTTTATGGCGAGGCGGCGGCGGCG
GCGGCCCTATAAAAAGCGAAGCGCGCGGCGGGCGGGAGTCGCTGCGCGCTGCCTTCGCCCCGTGCCCCGC
TCCGCCGCCGCCTCGCGCCGCCCGCCCCGGCTCTGACTGACCGCGTTACTCCCACAGGTGAGCGGGCGGG
ACGGCCCTTCTCCTCCGGGCTGTAATTAGCGCTTGGTTTAATGACGGCTTGTTTCTTTTCTGTGGCTGCG
TGAAAGCCTTGAGGGGCTCCGGGAGGGCCCTTTGTGCGGGGGGAGCGGCTCGGGGGGTGCGTGCGTGTGT
GTGTGCGTGGGGAGCGCCGCGTGCGGCTCCGCGCTGCCCGGCGGCTGTGAGCGCTGCGGGCGCGGCGCGG
GGCTTTGTGCGCTCCGCAGTGTGCGCGAGGGGAGCGCGGCCGGGGGCGGTGCCCCGCGGTGCGGGGGGGG
CTGCGAGGGGAACAAAGGCTGCGTGCGGGGTGTGTGCGTGGGGGGGTGAGCAGGGGGTGTGGGCGCGTCG
GTCGGGCTGCAACCCCCCCTGCACCCCCCTCCCCGAGTTGCTGAGCACGGCCCGGCTTCGGGTGCGGGGC
TCCGTACGGGGCGTGGCGCGGGGCTCGCCGTGCCGGGCGGGGGGTGGCGGCAGGTGGGGGTGCCGGGCGG
GGCGGGGCCGCCTCGGGCCGGGGAGGGCTCGGGGGAGGGGCGCGGCGGCCCCCGGAGCGCCGGCGGCTGT
CGAGGCGCGGCGAGCCGCAGCCATTGCCTTTTATGGTAATCGTGCGAGAGGGCGCAGGGACTTCCTTTGT
CCCAAATCTGTGCGGAGCCGAAATCTGGGAGGCGCCGCCGCACCCCCTCTAGCGGGCGCGGGGCGAAGCG
GTGCGGCGCCGGCAGGAAGGAAATGGGCGGGGAGGGCCTTCGTGCGTCGCCGCGCCGCCGTCCCCTTCTC
CCTCTCCAGCCTCGGGGCTGTCCGCGGGGGGACGGCTGCCTTCGGGGGGGACGGGGCAGGGCGGGGTTCG
GCTTCTGGCGTGTGACCGGCGGCTCTAGAGCCTCTGCTAACCATGTTCATGCCTTCTTCTTTTTCCTACA
GCTCCTGGGCAACGTGCTGGTTATTGTGCTGTCTCATCATTTTGGCAAAGAATTCATAACTTCGTATAGC
ATACATTATACGAAGTTATGCAGAATGGTAGCTGGATTGTAGCTGCTATTAGCAATATGAAACCTCTTAA
TAACTTCGTATAGGATACTTTATACGAAGTTATGGATCCTTACTTGTACAGCTCGTCCATGCCGAGAGTG
ATCCCGGCGGCGGTCACGAACTCCAGCAGGACCATGTGATCGCGCTTCTCGTTGGGGTCTTTGCTCAGGG
CGGACTGGGTGCTCAGGTAGTGGTTGTCGGGCAGCAGCACGGGGCCGTCGCCGATGGGGGTGTTCTGCTG
GTAGTGGTCGGCGAGCTGCACGCTGCCGTCCTCGATGTTGTGGCGGATCTTGAAGTTCACCTTGATGCCG
TTCTTCTGCTTGTCGGCCATGATATAGACGTTGTGGCTGTTGTAGTTGTACTCCAGCTTGTGCCCCAGGA
TGTTGCCGTCCTCCTTGAAGTCGATGCCCTTCAGCTCGATGCGGTTCACCAGGGTGTCGCCCTCGAACTT
CACCTCGGCGCGGGTCTTGTAGTTGCCGTCGTCCTTGAAGAAGATGGTGCGCTCCTGGACGTAGCCTTCG
GGCATGGCGGACTTGAAGAAGTCGTGCTGCTTCATGTGGTCGGGGTAGCGGCTGAAGCACTGCACGCCGT
AGGTCAGGGTGGTCACGAGGGTGGGCCAGGGCACGGGCAGCTTGCCGGTGGTGCAGATGAACTTCAGGGT
CAGCTTGCCGTAGGTGGCATCGCCCTCGCCCTCGCCGGACACGCTGAACTTGTGGCCGTTTACGTCGCCG
TCCAGCTCGACCAGGATGGGCACCACCCCGGTGAACAGCTCCTCGCCCTTGCTCACCATGGTGGCAAGCT
TGCCTCGAGCAGCGCTGCTCGAGAGATCTATAACTTCGTATAATGTATGCTATACGAAGTTATCCTAGCG
CTACCGGTCGCCACCTAGGTGGGTGAGGATAGCGTGCTGATCACCGAGAACATGCACATGAAACTGTACA
TGGAGGGCACCGTGAACGACCACCACTTCAAGTGCACATCCGAGGGCGAAGGCAAGCCCTACGAGGGCAC
CCAGACCATGAAGATCAAGGTGGTCGAGGGCGGCCCTCTCCCCTTCGCCTTCGACATCCTGGCTACCAGC
TTCTAGTACGGCAGCAAAACCTTTATCAACCACACCCAGGGCATCCCCGACTTCTTTAAGCAGTCCTTCC
CTGAGGGCTTCACATGGGAGAGGATCACCACATACGAAGACGGGGGCGTGCTGACCGCTACCCAGGACAC
CAGCCTCCAGAACGGCTGCCTCATCTACAACGTCAAGATCAACGGGGTGAACTTCCCATCCAACGGCCCT
GTGATGCAGAAGAAAACACTCGGCTGGGAGGCCAGCACCGAGATGCTGTACCCCGCTGACAGCGGCCTGA
GAGGCCATAGCCAGATGGCCCTGAAGCTCGTGGGCGGGGGCTACCTGCACTGCTCCCTCAAGACCACATA
CAGATCCAAGAAACCCGCTAAGAACCTCAAGATGCCCGGCTTCTACTTCGTGGACAGGAGACTGGAAAGA
ATCAAGGAGGCCGACAAAGAGACCTACGTCGAGCAGCACGAGATGGCTGTGGCCAGGTACTGCGACCTGC
CTAGCAAACTGGGGCACAGCTGATGCGGCCGCGACGCTAGCGCATAACTTCGTATAAAGTATCCTATACG
AAGTTATGCGGCCGCATCGATTAATCAACCTCTGGATTACAAAATTTGTGAAAGATTGACTGGTATTCTT
AACTATGTTGCTCCTTTTACGCTATGTGGATACGCTGCTTTAATGCCTTTGTATCATGCTATTGCTTCCC
GTATGGCTTTCATTTTCTCCTCCTTGTATAAATCCTGGTTGCTGTCTCTTTATGAGGAGTTGTGGCCCGT
TGTCAGGCAACGTGGCGTGGTGTGCACTGTGTTTGCTGACGCAACCCCCACTGGTTGGGGCATTGCCACC
ACCTGTCAGCTCCTTTCCGGGACTTTCGCTTTCCCCCTCCCTATTGCCACGGCGGAACTCATCGCCGCCT
GCCTTGCCCGCTGCTGGACAGGGGCTCGGCTGTTGGGCACTGACAATTCCGTGGTGTTGTCGGGGAAGCT
GACGTCCTTTCCATGGCTGCTCGCCTGTGTTGCCACCTGGATTCTGCGCGGGACGTCCTTCTGCTACGTC
CCTTCGGCCCTCAATCCAGCGGACCTTCCTTCCCGCGGCCTGCTGCCGGCTCTGCGGCCTCTTCCGCGTC
TTCGCCTTCGCCCTCAGACGAGTCGGATCTCCCTTTGGGCCGCCTCCCCGCATCTGATCTACGGGTGGCA
TCCCTGTGACCCCTCCCCAGTGCCTCTCCTGGCCCTGGAAGTTGCCACTCCAGTGCCCACCAGCCTTGTC
CTAATAAAATTAAGTTGCATCATTTTGTCTGACTAGGTGTCCTTCTATAATATTATGGGGTGGAGGGGGG
TGGTATGGAGCAAGGGGCAAGTTGGGAAGACAACCTGTAGGGCCTGCGGGGTCTATTGGGAACCAAGCTG
GAGTGCAGTGGCACAATCTTGGCTCACTGCAATCTCCGCCTCCTGGGTTCAAGCGATTCTCCTGCCTCAG
CCTCCCGAGTTGTTGGGATTCCAGGCATGCATGACCAGGCTCAGCTAATTTTTGTTTTTTTGGTAGAGAC
GGGGTTTCACCATATTGGCCAGGCTGGTCTCCAACTCCTAATCTCAGGTGATCTACCCACCTTGGCCTCC
CAAATTGCTGGGATTACAGGCGTGAACCACTGCTCCCTTCCCTGTCCTTCTGATTTTGTAGGTAACCACG
TGCGGACCGAGCGGCCGCAGGAACCCCTAGTGATGGAGTTGGCCACTCCCTCTCTGCGCGCTCGCTCGCT
CACTGAGGCCGGGCGACCAAAGGTCGCCCGACGCCCGGGCTTTGCCCGGGCGGCCTCAGTGAGCGAGCGA
GCGCGCAGCTGCCTGCAGGGGCGCCTGATGCGGTATTTTCTCCTTACGCATCTGTGCGGTATTTCACACC
GCATA
[95 nt withheld, positions 4906-5000]
T
[46 nt withheld, positions 5002-5047]
C
[141 nt withheld, positions 5049-5189]
CCTTTGACGTTGGAGTCCACGTTCTTT
[37 nt withheld, positions 5217-5253]
ACTCTATCTCGGGCTATTCTTTTGATTTATAAGGGATTTTGCCGATTTCGGTCTATTGGTTAAAAAATGA
GCTGATTTAACAAAAATTTAACGCGAATTTTAACAAAATATTAACGTTTACAATTTTATGGTGCACTCTC
AGTACAATCTGCTCTGATGCCGCATAGTTAAGCCAGCCCCGACACCCGCCAACACCCGCTGACGCGCCCT
GACGGGCTTGTCTGCTCCCGGCATCCGCTTACAGACAAGCTGTGACCGTCTCCGGGAGCTGCATGTGTCA
GAGGTTTTCACCGTCATCACCGAAACGCGCGAGACGAAAGGGCCTCGTGATACGCCTATTTTTATAGGTT
AATGTCATGATAATAATGGTTTCTTAGACGTCAGGTGGCACTTTTCGGGGAAATGTGCGCGGAACCCCTA
TTTGTTTATTTTTCTAAATACATTCAAATATGTATCCGCTCATGAGACAATAACCCTGATAAATGCTTCA
ATAATATTGAAAAAGGAAGAGTATGAGTATTCAACATTTCCGTGTCGCCCTTATTCCCTTTTTTGCGGCA
TTTTGCCTTCCTGTTTTTGCTCACCCAGAAACGCTGGTGAAAGTAAAAGATGCTGAAGATCAGTTGGGTG
CACGAGTGGGTTACATCGAACTGGATCTCAACAGCGGTAAGATCCTTGAGAGTTTTCGCCCCGAAGAACG
TTTTCCAATGATGAGCACTTTTAAAGTTCTGCTATGTGGCGCGGTATTATCCCGTATTGACGCCGGGCAA
GAGCAACTCGGTCGCCGCATACACTATTCTCAGAATGACTTGGTTGAGTACTCACCAGTCACAGAAAAGC
ATCTTACGGATGGCATGACAGTAAGAGAATTATGCAGTGCTGCCATAACCATGAGTGATAACACTGCGGC
CAACTTACTTCTGACAACGATCGGAGGACCGAAGGAGCTAACCGCTTTTTTGCACAACATGGGGGATCAT
GTAACTCGCCTTGATCGTTGGGAACCGGAGCTGAATGAAGCCATACCAAACGACGAGCGTGACACCACGA
TGCCTGTAGCAATGGCAACAACGTTGCGCAAACTATTAACTGGCGAACTACTTACTCTAGCTTCCCGGCA
ACAATTAATAGACTGGATGGAGGCGGATAAAGTTGCAGGACCACTTCTGCGCTCGGCCCTTCCGGCTGGC
TGGTTTATTGCTGATAAATCTGGAGCCGGTGAGCGTGGGTCTCGCGGTATCATTGCAGCACTGGGGCCAG
ATGGTAAGCCCTCCCGTATCGTAGTTATCTACACGACGGGGAGTCAGGCAACTATGGATGAACGAAATAG
ACAGATCGCTGAGATAGGTGCCTCACTGATTAAGCATTGGTAACTGTCAGACCAAGTTTACTCATATATA
CTTTAGATTGATTTAAAACTTCATTTTTAATTTAAAAGGATCTAGGTGAAGATCCTTTTTGATAATCTCA
TGACCAAAATCCCTTAACGTGAGTTTTCGTTCCACTGAGCGTCAGACCCCGTAGAAAAGATCAAAGGATC
TTCTTGAGATCCTTTTTTTCTGCGCGTAATCTGCTGCTTGCAAACAAAAAAACCACCGCTACCAGCGGTG
GTTTGTTTGCCGGATCAAGAGCTACCAACTCTTTTTCCGAAGGTAACTGGCTTCAGCAGAGCGCAGATAC
CAAATACTGTTCTTCTAGTGTAGCCGTAGTTAGGCCACCACTTCAAGAACTCTGTAGCACCGCCTACATA
CCTCGCTCTGCTAATCCTGTTACCAGTGGCTGCTGCCAGTGGCGATAAGTCGTGTCTTACCGGGTTGGAC
TCAAGACGATAGTTACCGGATAAGGCGCAGCGGTCGGGCTGAACGGGGGGTTCGTGCACACAGCCCAGCT
TGGAGCGAACGACCTACACCGAACTGAGATACCTACAGCGTGAGCTATGAGAAAGCGCCACGCTTCCCGA
AGGGAGAAAGGCGGACAGGTATCCGGTAAGCGGCAGGGTCGGAACAGGAGAGCGCACGAGGGAGCTTCCA
GGGGGAAACGCCTGGTATCTTTATAGTCCTGTCGGGTTTCGCCACCTCTGACTTGAGCGTCGATTTTTGT
GATGCTCGTCAGGGGGGCGGAGCCTATGGAAAAACGCCAGCAACGCGGCCTTTTTACGGTTCCTGGCCTT
TTGCTGGCCTTTTGCTCACATGT
Features (pLannotate 1.2.2; 22 found; start..end, strand, type, name):
     12..39      +  repeat_region  AAV2 ITR (fragment): inverted terminal repeat of adeno-associated virus serotype 2 inverted
     68..95      +  repeat_region  AAV2 ITR (fragment): inverted terminal repeat of adeno-associated virus serotype 2 inverted
    146..525     +  enhancer       CMV enhancer: human cytomegalovirus immediate early enhancer
    527..804     +  promoter       chicken β-actin promoter: No description available
    805..1821    +  intron         chimeric intron: chimera between introns from chicken β-actin and rabbit β-globin
   1876..1909    +  protein_bind   loxP: Cre-mediated recombination occurs in the 8-bp core sequence (GCATACAT). Cre recombinase
   1910..1959    -  intron         β-globin intron (fragment): internally truncated intron from human β-globin
   1960..1993    +  protein_bind   lox2272: Cre-mediated recombination occurs in the 8-bp core sequence (GGATACTT). lox2272 sites are compatible with each other, but incompatible with loxP or loxN sites (Lee and Saito, 1988). Cre recombinase
   2000..2719    -  CDS            EGFP: the original enhanced GFP (Yang et al., 1996) mammalian codon-optimized
   2760..2793    -  protein_bind   loxP: Cre-mediated recombination occurs in the 8-bp core sequence (GCATACAT). Cre recombinase
   2818..3523    +  CDS            TurboFP635 (fragment): far-red-shifted derivative of red fluorescent protein from Entacmaea quadricolor, also known as Katushka (Shcherbo et al., 2007) mammalian codon-optimized
   3544..3577    -  protein_bind   lox2272: Cre-mediated recombination occurs in the 8-bp core sequence (GGATACTT). lox2272 sites are compatible with each other, but incompatible with loxP or loxN sites (Lee and Saito, 1988). Cre recombinase
   3593..4181    +  misc_feature   WPRE: woodchuck hepatitis virus posttranscriptional regulatory element
   4193..4669    +  polyA_signal   hGH poly(A) signal: human growth hormone polyadenylation signal
   4709..4849    +  repeat_region  AAV2 ITR: inverted terminal repeat of adeno-associated virus serotype 2 inverted
   4854..4905    -  misc_feature   bom (fragment): basis of mobility region from pBR322
   4924..5379    +  rep_origin     f1 ori (sequence partly withheld): f1 bacteriophage origin of replication; arrow indicates direction of (+) strand synthesis
   5380..5429    -  misc_feature   bom (fragment): basis of mobility region from pBR322
   5531..5566    -  CDS            rop (fragment): Rop protein, which maintains plasmids at low copy number; rop
   5661..5765    +  promoter       AmpR promoter: bla
   5766..6626    +  CDS            AmpR: β-lactamase; bla; confers resistance to ampicillin, carbenicillin, and related antibiotics
   6797..7385    +  rep_origin     ori: high-copy-number ColE1/pMB1/pBR322/pUC origin of replication
