>Addgene plasmid #197885 | pAAV-CAGGS-Flex/3'USS-GFP(ATG mut) | addgene full sequence | sequence record 387494 | Addgene NGS Result
CCTGCAGGCAGCTGCGCGCTCGCTCGCTCACTGAGGCCGCCCGGGCGTCGGGCGACCTTTGGTCGCCCGG
CCTCAGTGAGCGAGCGAGCGCGCAGAGAGGGAGTGGCCAACTCCATCACTAGGGGTTCCTGCGGCCGCAC
GCGTCGACATTGATTATTGACTAGTTATTAATAGTAATCAATTACGGGGTCATTAGTTCATAGCCCATAT
ATGGAGTTCCGCGTTACATAACTTACGGTAAATGGCCCGCCTGGCTGACCGCCCAACGACCCCCGCCCAT
TGACGTCAATAATGACGTATGTTCCCATAGTAACGCCAATAGGGACTTTCCATTGACGTCAATGGGTGGA
GTATTTACGGTAAACTGCCCACTTGGCAGTACATCAAGTGTATCATATGCCAAGTACGCCCCCTATTGAC
GTCAATGACGGTAAATGGCCCGCCTGGCATTATGCCCAGTACATGACCTTATGGGACTTTCCTACTTGGC
AGTACATCTACGTATTAGTCATCGCTATTACCATGGTCGAGGTGAGCCCCACGTTCTGCTTCACTCTCCC
CATCTCCCCCCCCTCCCCACCCCCAATTTTGTATTTATTTATTTTTTAATTATTTTGTGCAGCGATGGGG
GCGGGGGGGGGGGGGGGGCGCGCGCCGGGGGGGGSGGGGGGGGGSGGGGGGSGGGGSGGGGSGRGGCGGR
GAGGKGCGGCGGCAGCCAATCAGAGCGGCGCGCTCCGAAAGTTTCCTTTTATGGCGAGGCGGCGGCGGCG
GCGGCCCTATAAAAAGCGAAGCGCGCGGCGGGCGGGAGTCGCTGCGCGCTGCCTTCGCCCCGTGCCCCGC
TCCGCCGCCGCCTCGCGCCGCCCGCCCCGGCTCTGACTGACCGCGTTACTCCCACAGGTGAGCGGGCGGG
ACGGCCCTTCTCCTCCGGGCTGTAATTAGCGCTTGGTTTAATGACGGCTTGTTTCTTTTCTGTGGCTGCG
TGAAAGCCTTGAGGGGCTCCGGGAGGGCCCTTTGTGCGGGGGGAGCGGCTCGGGGGGTGCGTGCGTGTGT
GTGTGCGTGGGGAGCGCCGCGTGCGGCTCCGCGCTGCCCGGCGGCTGTGAGCGCTGCGGGCGCGGCGCGG
GGCTTTGTGCGCTCCGCAGTGTGCGCGAGGGGAGCGCGGCCGGGGGCGGTGCCCCGCGGTGCGGGGGGGG
CTGCGAGGGGAACAAAGGCTGCGTGCGGGGTGTGTGCGTGGGGGGGTGAGCAGGGGGTGTGGGCGCGTCG
GTCGGGCTGCAACCCCCCCTGCACCCCCCTCCCCGAGTTGCTGAGCACGGCCCGGCTTCGGGTGCGGGGC
TCCGTACGGGGCGTGGCGCGGGGCTCGCCGTGCCGGGCGGGGGGTGGCGGCAGGTGGGGGTGCCGGGCGG
GGCGGGGCCGCCYCGGGCCGGGGGGGGCTCGGGGGRGGGGCGCGGCGGCCCCCGGAGCGCCGGCGGCTGT
CGAGGCGCGGCGAGCCGCAGCCATTGCCTTTTATGGTAATCGTGCGAGAGGGCGCAGGGACTTCCTTTGT
CCCAAATCTGTGCGGAGCCGAAATCTGGGAGGCGCCGCCGCACCCCCTCTAGCGGGCGCGGGGCGAAGCG
GTGCGGCGCCGGCAGGAAGGAAATGGGCGGGGAGGGCCTTCGTGCGTCGCCGCGCCGCCGTCCCCTTCTC
CCTCTCCAGCCTCGGGGCTGTCCGCGGGGGGACGGCTGCCTTCGGGGGGGACGGGGCAGGGCGGGGTTCG
GCTTCTGGCGTGTGACCGGCGGCTCTAGAGCCTCTGCTAACCATGTTCATGCCTTCTTCTTTTTCCTACA
GCTCCTGGGCAACGTGCTGGTTATTGTGCTGTCTCATCATTTTGGCAAAGAATTCATAACTTCGTATAGC
ATACATTATACGAAGTTATGCAGAATGGTAGCTGGATTGTAGCTGCTATTAGCAATATGAAACCTCTTAA
TAACTTCGTATAGGATACTTTATACGAAGTTATGGATCCTTACTTGTACAGCTCGTCCATGCCGAGAGTG
ATCCCGGCGGCGGTCACGAACTCCAGCAGGACCATGTGATCGCGCTTCTCGTTGGGGTCTTTGCTCAGGG
CGGACTGGGTGCTCAGGTAGTGGTTGTCGGGCAGCAGCACGGGGCCGTCGCCGATGGGGGTGTTCTGCTG
GTAGTGGTCGGCGAGCTGCACGCTGCCGTCCTCGATGTTGTGGCGGATCTTGAAGTTCACCTTGATGCCG
TTCTTCTGCTTGTCGGCCATGATATAGACGTTGTGGCTGTTGTAGTTGTACTCCAGCTTGTGCCCCAGGA
TGTTGCCGTCCTCCTTGAAGTCGATGCCCTTCAGCTCGATGCGGTTCACCAGGGTGTCGCCCTCGAACTT
CACCTCGGCGCGGGTCTTGTAGTTGCCGTCGTCCTTGAAGAAGATGGTGCGCTCCTGGACGTAGCCTTCG
GGCATGGCGGACTTGAAGAAGTCGTGCTGCTTCATGTGGTCGGGGTAGCGGCTGAAGCACTGCACGCCGT
AGGTCAGGGTGGTCACGAGGGTGGGCCAGGGCACGGGCAGCTTGCCGGTGGTGCAGATGAACTTCAGGGT
CAGCTTGCCGTAGGTGGCATCGCCCTCGCCCTCGCCGGACACGCTGAACTTGTGGCCGTTTACGTCGCCG
TCCAGCTCGACCAGGATGGGCACCACCCCGGTGAACAGCTCCTCGCCCTTGCTCACCATGGTGGCAAGCT
TGCCTCGAGCAGCGCTGCTCGAGAGATCTATAACTTCGTATAATGTATGCTATACGAAGTTATCCTAGCG
CTACCGGTCGCCACCTAGGTGGGTGAGGATAGCGTGCTGATCACCGAGAACATGCACATGAAACTGTACA
TGGAGGGCACCGTGAACGACCACCACTTCAAGTGCACATCCGAGGGCGAAGGCAAGCCCTACGAGGGCAC
CCAGACCATGAAGATCAAGGTGGTCGAGGGCGGCCCTCTCCCCTTCGCCTTCGACATCCTGGCTACCAGC
TTCTAGTACGGCAGCAAAACCTTTATCAACCACACCCAGGGCATCCCCGACTTCTTTAAGCAGTCCTTCC
CTGAGGGCTTCACATGGGAGAGGATCACCACATACGAAGACGGGGGCGTGCTGACCGCTACCCAGGACAC
CAGCCTCCAGAACGGCTGCCTCATCTACAACGTCAAGATCAACGGGGTGAACTTCCCATCCAACGGCCCT
GTGATGCAGAAGAAAACACTCGGCTGGGAGGCCAGCACCGAGATGCTGTACCCCGCTGACAGCGGCCTGA
GAGGCCATAGCCAGATGGCCCTGAAGCTCGTGGGCGGGGGCTACCTGCACTGCTCCCTCAAGACCACATA
CAGATCCAAGAAACCCGCTAAGAACCTCAAGATGCCCGGCTTCTACTTCGTGGACAGGAGACTGGAAAGA
ATCAAGGAGGCCGACAAAGAGACCTACGTCGAGCAGCACGAGATGGCTGTGGCCAGGTACTGCGACCTGC
CTAGCAAACTGGGGCACAGCTGATGCGGCCGCGACGCTAGCGCATAACTTCGTATAAAGTATCCTATACG
AAGTTATGCGGCCGCATCGATTAATCAACCTCTGGATTACAAAATTTGTGAAAGATTGACTGGTATTCTT
AACTATGTTGCTCCTTTTACGCTATGTGGATACGCTGCTTTAATGCCTTTGTATCATGCTATTGCTTCCC
GTATGGCTTTCATTTTCTCCTCCTTGTATAAATCCTGGTTGCTGTCTCTTTATGAGGAGTTGTGGCCCGT
TGTCAGGCAACGTGGCGTGGTGTGCACTGTGTTTGCTGACGCAACCCCCACTGGTTGGGGCATTGCCACC
ACCTGTCAGCTCCTTTCCGGGACTTTCGCTTTCCCCCTCCCTATTGCCACGGCGGAACTCATCGCCGCCT
GCCTTGCCCGCTGCTGGACAGGGGCTCGGCTGTTGGGCACTGACAATTCCGTGGTGTTGTCGGGGAAGCT
GACGTCCTTTCCATGGCTGCTCGCCTGTGTTGCCACCTGGATTCTGCGCGGGACGTCCTTCTGCTACGTC
CCTTCGGCCCTCAATCCAGCGGACCTTCCTTCCCGCGGCCTGCTGCCGGCTCTGCGGCCTCTTCCGCGTC
TTCGCCTTCGCCCTCAGACGAGTCGGATCTCCCTTTGGGCCGCCTCCCCGCATCTGATCTACGGGTGGCA
TCCCTGTGACCCCTCCCCAGTGCCTCTCCTGGCCCTGGAAGTTGCCACTCCAGTGCCCACCAGCCTTGTC
CTAATAAAATTAAGTTGCATCATTTTGTCTGACTAGGTGTCCTTCTATAATATTATGGGGTGGAGGGGGG
TGGTATGGAGCAAGGGGCAAGTTGGGAAGACAACCTGTAGGGCCTGCGGGGTCTATTGGGAACCAAGCTG
GAGTGCAGTGGCACAATCTTGGCTCACTGCAATCTCCGCCTCCTGGGTTCAAGCGATTCTCCTGCCTCAG
CCTCCCGAGTTGTTGGGATTCCAGGCATGCATGACCAGGCTCAGCTAATTTTTGTTTTTTTGGTAGAGAC
GGGGTTTCACCATATTGGCCAGGCTGGTCTCCAACTCCTAATCTCAGGTGATCTACCCACCTTGGCCTCC
CAAATTGCTGGGATTACAGGCGTGAACCACTGCTCCCTTCCCTGTCCTTCTGATTTTGTAGGTAACCACG
TGCGGACCGAGCGGCCGCAGGAACCCCTAGTGATGGAGTTGGCCACTCCCTCTCTGCGCGCTCGCTCGCT
CACTGAGGCCGGGCGACCAAAGGTCGCCCGACGCCCGGGCTTTGCCCGGGCGGCCTCAGTGAGCGAGCGA
GCGCGCAGCTGCCTGCAGGGGCGCCTGATGCGGTATTTTCTCCTTACGCATCTGTGCGGTATTTCACACC
GCATA
[95 nt withheld, positions 4906-5000]
T
[46 nt withheld, positions 5002-5047]
C
[141 nt withheld, positions 5049-5189]
CCTTTGACGTTGGAGTCCACGTTCTTT
[37 nt withheld, positions 5217-5253]
ACTCTATCTCGGGCTATTCTTTTGATTTATAAGGGATTTTGCCGATTTCGGTCTATTGGTTAAAAAATGA
GCTGATTTAACAAAAATTTAACGCGAATTTTAACAAAATATTAACGTTTACAATTTTATGGTGCACTCTC
AGTACAATCTGCTCTGATGCCGCATAGTTAAGCCAGCCCCGACACCCGCCAACACCCGCTGACGCGCCCT
GACGGGCTTGTCTGCTCCCGGCATCCGCTTACAGACAAGCTGTGACCGTCTCCGGGAGCTGCATGTGTCA
GAGGTTTTCACCGTCATCACCGAAACGCGCGAGACGAAAGGGCCTCGTGATACGCCTATTTTTATAGGTT
AATGTCATGATAATAATGGTTTCTTAGACGTCAGGTGGCACTTTTCGGGGAAATGTGCGCGGAACCCCTA
TTTGTTTATTTTTCTAAATACATTCAAATATGTATCCGCTCATGAGACAATAACCCTGATAAATGCTTCA
ATAATATTGAAAAAGGAAGAGTATGAGTATTCAACATTTCCGTGTCGCCCTTATTCCCTTTTTTGCGGCA
TTTTGCCTTCCTGTTTTTGCTCACCCAGAAACGCTGGTGAAAGTAAAAGATGCTGAAGATCAGTTGGGTG
CACGAGTGGGTTACATCGAACTGGATCTCAACAGCGGTAAGATCCTTGAGAGTTTTCGCCCCGAAGAACG
TTTTCCAATGATGAGCACTTTTAAAGTTCTGCTATGTGGCGCGGTATTATCCCGTATTGACGCCGGGCAA
GAGCAACTCGGTCGCCGCATACACTATTCTCAGAATGACTTGGTTGAGTACTCACCAGTCACAGAAAAGC
ATCTTACGGATGGCATGACAGTAAGAGAATTATGCAGTGCTGCCATAACCATGAGTGATAACACTGCGGC
CAACTTACTTCTGACAACGATCGGAGGACCGAAGGAGCTAACCGCTTTTTTGCACAACATGGGGGATCAT
GTAACTCGCCTTGATCGTTGGGAACCGGAGCTGAATGAAGCCATACCAAACGACGAGCGTGACACCACGA
TGCCTGTAGCAATGGCAACAACGTTGCGCAAACTATTAACTGGCGAACTACTTACTCTAGCTTCCCGGCA
ACAATTAATAGACTGGATGGAGGCGGATAAAGTTGCAGGACCACTTCTGCGCTCGGCCCTTCCGGCTGGC
TGGTTTATTGCTGATAAATCTGGAGCCGGTGAGCGTGGGTCTCGCGGTATCATTGCAGCACTGGGGCCAG
ATGGTAAGCCCTCCCGTATCGTAGTTATCTACACGACGGGGAGTCAGGCAACTATGGATGAACGAAATAG
ACAGATCGCTGAGATAGGTGCCTCACTGATTAAGCATTGGTAACTGTCAGACCAAGTTTACTCATATATA
CTTTAGATTGATTTAAAACTTCATTTTTAATTTAAAAGGATCTAGGTGAAGATCCTTTTTGATAATCTCA
TGACCAAAATCCCTTAACGTGAGTTTTCGTTCCACTGAGCGTCAGACCCCGTAGAAAAGATCAAAGGATC
TTCTTGAGATCCTTTTTTTCTGCGCGTAATCTGCTGCTTGCAAACAAAAAAACCACCGCTACCAGCGGTG
GTTTGTTTGCCGGATCAAGAGCTACCAACTCTTTTTCCGAAGGTAACTGGCTTCAGCAGAGCGCAGATAC
CAAATACTGTTCTTCTAGTGTAGCCGTAGTTAGGCCACCACTTCAAGAACTCTGTAGCACCGCCTACATA
CCTCGCTCTGCTAATCCTGTTACCAGTGGCTGCTGCCAGTGGCGATAAGTCGTGTCTTACCGGGTTGGAC
TCAAGACGATAGTTACCGGATAAGGCGCAGCGGTCGGGCTGAACGGGGGGTTCGTGCACACAGCCCAGCT
TGGAGCGAACGACCTACACCGAACTGAGATACCTACAGCGTGAGCTATGAGAAAGCGCCACGCTTCCCGA
AGGGAGAAAGGCGGACAGGTATCCGGTAAGCGGCAGGGTCGGAACAGGAGAGCGCACGAGGGAGCTTCCA
GGGGGAAACGCCTGGTATCTTTATAGTCCTGTCGGGTTTCGCCACCTCTGACTTGAGCGTCGATTTTTGT
GATGCTCGTCAGGGGGGCGGAGCCTATGGAAAAACGCCAGCAACGCGGCCTTTTTACGGTTCCTGGCCTT
TTGCTGGCCTTTTGCTCACATGT
Features (pLannotate 1.2.2; 22 found; start..end, strand, type, name):
     12..39      +  repeat_region  AAV2 ITR (fragment): inverted terminal repeat of adeno-associated virus serotype 2 inverted
     68..95      +  repeat_region  AAV2 ITR (fragment): inverted terminal repeat of adeno-associated virus serotype 2 inverted
    146..525     +  enhancer       CMV enhancer: human cytomegalovirus immediate early enhancer
    527..804     +  promoter       chicken β-actin promoter: No description available
    805..1821    +  intron         chimeric intron: chimera between introns from chicken β-actin and rabbit β-globin
   1876..1909    +  protein_bind   loxP: Cre-mediated recombination occurs in the 8-bp core sequence (GCATACAT). Cre recombinase
   1910..1959    -  intron         β-globin intron (fragment): internally truncated intron from human β-globin
   1960..1993    +  protein_bind   lox2272: Cre-mediated recombination occurs in the 8-bp core sequence (GGATACTT). lox2272 sites are compatible with each other, but incompatible with loxP or loxN sites (Lee and Saito, 1988). Cre recombinase
   2000..2719    -  CDS            EGFP: the original enhanced GFP (Yang et al., 1996) mammalian codon-optimized
   2760..2793    -  protein_bind   loxP: Cre-mediated recombination occurs in the 8-bp core sequence (GCATACAT). Cre recombinase
   2818..3523    +  CDS            TurboFP635 (fragment): far-red-shifted derivative of red fluorescent protein from Entacmaea quadricolor, also known as Katushka (Shcherbo et al., 2007) mammalian codon-optimized
   3544..3577    -  protein_bind   lox2272: Cre-mediated recombination occurs in the 8-bp core sequence (GGATACTT). lox2272 sites are compatible with each other, but incompatible with loxP or loxN sites (Lee and Saito, 1988). Cre recombinase
   3593..4181    +  misc_feature   WPRE: woodchuck hepatitis virus posttranscriptional regulatory element
   4193..4669    +  polyA_signal   hGH poly(A) signal: human growth hormone polyadenylation signal
   4709..4849    +  repeat_region  AAV2 ITR: inverted terminal repeat of adeno-associated virus serotype 2 inverted
   4854..4905    -  misc_feature   bom (fragment): basis of mobility region from pBR322
   4924..5379    +  rep_origin     f1 ori (sequence partly withheld): f1 bacteriophage origin of replication; arrow indicates direction of (+) strand synthesis
   5380..5429    -  misc_feature   bom (fragment): basis of mobility region from pBR322
   5531..5566    -  CDS            rop (fragment): Rop protein, which maintains plasmids at low copy number; rop
   5661..5765    +  promoter       AmpR promoter: bla
   5766..6626    +  CDS            AmpR: β-lactamase; bla; confers resistance to ampicillin, carbenicillin, and related antibiotics
   6797..7385    +  rep_origin     ori: high-copy-number ColE1/pMB1/pBR322/pUC origin of replication
