[The description below was written by a language model from this plasmid's Addgene catalogue record and pLannotate feature annotations shown in this document.]
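Description:
pAAV-CAGGS-Flex/3'USS-GFP(ATG mut) is a 7,446 bp AAV transfer plasmid built on the pAAV-MCS backbone and used to produce recombinant AAV that expresses GFP only in cells containing Cre recombinase. It is propagated in E. coli as a high-copy plasmid through a ColE1/pUC-type origin with ampicillin selection (AmpR), and it also carries an f1 origin. AAV2 inverted terminal repeats flank the expression cassette and allow it to be packaged. The annotation detects the left ITR only as short fragments, while the right one is annotated in full.

Expression is driven by the CAG promoter, made up of the CMV enhancer, the chicken β-actin promoter and a chimeric intron. Transcripts are stabilised and terminated by a WPRE and the human growth hormone polyadenylation signal. Between these elements lies a flip-excision (FLEX) switch. A loxP and a lox2272 site sit upstream, an EGFP coding sequence (720 bp) follows in the antisense orientation, and an oppositely oriented loxP and lox2272 pair sits downstream. Cre inverts the cassette through one pair of sites and then excises through the other, which locks GFP in the sense orientation under CAG.

The downstream loxP and lox2272 sites are separated by an unusually long stretch of roughly 700 bp, annotated as a TurboFP635 fragment. The upstream pair is only about 50 bp apart, separated by a β-globin intron fragment. This long stretch appears to correspond to the 3' unilateral spacer sequence (USS) in the name. According to the record, the design significantly reduces leaky expression in the absence of Cre. The "ATG mut" label suggests a start-codon alteration, but the record does not say which ATG is changed, and its mutation field reads N/A.
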