Addgene plasmid #197885: pAAV-CAGGS-Flex/3'USS-GFP(ATG mut)
Purpose: Can be used to generate AAV virus that will express GFP in the presence of Cre and the leakage expression is significantly reduced without Cre
Depositing lab: Kazuto Kobayashi. Depositing organization: Fukushima Medical University. Publication: Highly selective transgene expression through the flip-excision switch system by using a unilateral spacer sequence. Matsushita N, Kato S, Nishizawa K, Sugawara M, Takeuchi K, Miyasaka Y, Mashimo T, Kobayashi K. Cell Rep Methods. 2023 Jan 18;3(2):100393. doi: 10.1016/j.crmeth.2022.100393. eCollection 2023 Feb 27. PubMed 36936079.
Backbone
  Vector backbone: pAAV-MCS
  Total vector size (bp): 7446
  Vector type: AAV
Growth in bacteria
  Bacterial resistance: Ampicillin, 100 μg/mL
  Growth temperature: 37°C
  Growth strain: NEB Stable
  Growth instructions: Stbl3 and DH5alpha are also suitable growth strains.
  Copy number: High Copy
Gene/Insert
  Gene/Insert name: GFP
  Species: Aequorea victoria
  Insert size (bp): 720
  Mutation: N/A
  Promoter: CAG
  Cloning method: Gibson Cloning
  Sequencing primers: 5′ tgctaaccatgttcatgc; 3′ cagcgtatccacatagcg
Terms and licenses: Academic/Nonprofit Terms; Industry Terms: Not Available to Industry
How to cite: pAAV-CAGGS-Flex/3'USS-GFP(ATG mut) was a gift from Kazuto Kobayashi (Addgene plasmid # 197885 ; http://n2t.net/addgene:197885 ; RRID:Addgene_197885)
